Addgene plasmid #106251: pcDNA5/FLAG-HA-DGCR8
Purpose: Express DGCR8 in mammalian cells
Depositing lab: Joshua Mendell. Depositing organization: University of Texas Southwestern Medical Center. Publication: Genome-wide annotation of microRNA primary transcript structures reveals novel regulatory mechanisms. Chang TC, Pertea M, Lee S, Salzberg SL, Mendell JT. Genome Res. 2015 Sep;25(9):1401-9. doi: 10.1101/gr.193607.115. PubMed 26290535.
Backbone
  Vector backbone: pcDNA5/FRT
  Backbone manufacturer: invitrogen
  Backbone size w/o insert (bp): 5070
  Total vector size (bp): 7524
  Vector type: Mammalian Expression
  Selectable markers: Hygromycin
Growth in bacteria
  Bacterial resistance: Ampicillin, 100 μg/mL
  Growth temperature: 37°C
  Growth strain: DH5alpha
  Copy number: High Copy
Gene/Insert
  Gene/Insert name: DiGeorge Syndrome Critical Region 8 (alt name: DGCR8)
  Species: H. sapiens (human)
  Insert size (bp): 2442
  GenBank ID: NM_022720.6
  Entrez Gene: DGCR8 (a.k.a. C22orf12, DGCRK6, Gy1, pasha)
  Promoter: CMV
  Tag / fusion protein: FLAG-HA (N terminal on insert)
  Cloning method: Gibson Cloning
  Sequencing primers: 5′ CMV forward; 3′ BGH reverse
Resource information
  A portion of this plasmid was derived from a plasmid made by: pFlag/HA-DGCR8 (Thomas Tuschl)
Terms and licenses: Academic/Nonprofit Terms; Industry Terms: Not Available to Industry
How to cite: pcDNA5/FLAG-HA-DGCR8 was a gift from Joshua Mendell (Addgene plasmid # 106251 ; http://n2t.net/addgene:106251 ; RRID:Addgene_106251)
