[The description below was written by a language model from this plasmid's Addgene catalogue record and pLannotate feature annotations shown in this document.]
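Description:
pcDNA5/FLAG-HA-DGCR8 is a 7,524 bp mammalian expression plasmid built on the pcDNA5/FRT backbone for producing epitope-tagged human DGCR8 (DiGeorge Syndrome Critical Region 8). In bacteria it replicates from a high-copy ColE1/pUC-type origin and is selected with ampicillin through the bla gene and its own promoter. The annotation also picks up small backbone remnants, including a partial f1 origin, lac promoter/operator sequences and short fragments called as bom, lacI, ble and an HIV-1 LTR, none of which appear to play a functional role.

The expression cassette consists of the human CMV immediate-early enhancer and promoter, a T7 promoter, an N-terminal FLAG-HA tag, the DGCR8 open reading frame and a bovine growth hormone polyadenylation signal. The feature table detects only the FLAG portion of the tag, plus an attB1 Gateway site between the tag and the coding sequence. This site is probably carried over from the earlier FLAG/HA-DGCR8 plasmid from which part of this construct was derived by Gibson assembly. DGCR8 is the RNA- and heme-binding partner of DROSHA in the microprocessor complex. It recognises primary microRNA transcripts and directs their cleavage into precursor miRNAs in the nucleus.

Downstream of the cassette lies an FRT site immediately followed by a hygromycin resistance gene and an SV40 polyadenylation signal. No complete promoter is annotated upstream of the gene, which fits the Flp-In design: FLP-mediated recombination into a genomic FRT site in a suitable host line is generally what activates hygromycin resistance, giving stable single-site integrants. The plasmid can also be used for transient transfection. The record states its purpose simply as expressing DGCR8 in mammalian cells, and the tags allow detection or immunopurification of the protein.
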