Features (pLannotate 1.2.2; 22 found; start..end, strand, type, name):
     28..80      -  misc_feature   bom (fragment): basis of mobility region from pBR322
    235..614     +  enhancer       CMV enhancer: human cytomegalovirus immediate early enhancer
    615..818     +  promoter       CMV promoter: human cytomegalovirus (CMV) immediate early promoter
    814..847     +  LTR            5' LTR (truncated) (fragment): truncated 5' long terminal repeat (LTR) from HIV-1
    863..881     +  promoter       T7 promoter: promoter for bacteriophage T7 RNA polymerase
    929..949     +  CDS            FLAG (fragment): FLAG® epitope tag, followed by an enterokinase cleavage site
    992..1016    +  protein_bind   attB1: mutant version of attB; recombination site for the Gateway® BP reaction BP Clonase™
   1043..3361    +  CDS            DGCR8: DGCR8_HUMAN - Also known as C22orf12, DGCRK6. Experimental evidence at protein level: Swiss-Prot protein existence level 1. Component of the microprocessor complex that acts as a RNA- and heme-binding protein that is involved in the initial step of microRNA (miRNA) biogenesis. Component of the microprocessor complex that is required to process primary miRNA transcripts (pri-miRNAs) to release precursor miRNA (pre-miRNA) in the nucleus. Within the microprocessor complex, DGCR8 function as a molecular anchor necessary for the recognition of pri-miRNA at dsRNA-ssRNA junction and directs DROSHA to
   3482..3706    +  polyA_signal   bGH poly(A) signal: bovine growth hormone polyadenylation signal
   3710..3731    +  promoter       SV40 promoter (fragment): SV40 enhancer and early promoter
   3752..3985    +  rep_origin     f1 ori (fragment) (sequence partly withheld): f1 bacteriophage origin of replication; arrow indicates direction of (+) strand synthesis
   3990..4037    +  protein_bind   FRT: FLP-mediated recombination occurs in the 8-bp core sequence TCTAGAAA (Turan and Bode, 2011). FLP recombinase from the Saccharomyces cerevisiae 2μ plasmid
   4045..5067    +  CDS            HygR: aminoglycoside phosphotransferase from E. coli; aph(4)-Ia; confers resistance to hygromycin
   5077..5202    +  CDS            ble (fragment): BLE_KLEPN - Experimental evidence at protein level: Swiss-Prot protein existence level 1. Binding protein with a strong affinity to the bleomycin family of antibiotics. Binds to CL990; an antimitotic-antibiotic compound. From Klebsiella pneumoniae.
   5197..5318    +  polyA_signal   SV40 poly(A) signal: SV40 polyadenylation signal
   5391..5407    -  protein_bind   lac operator: The lac repressor binds to the lac operator to inhibit transcription in E. coli. This inhibition can be relieved by adding lactose or isopropyl-β-D-thiogalactopyranoside (IPTG). lac repressor encoded by lacI
   5415..5445    -  promoter       lac promoter: promoter for the E. coli lac operon
   5460..5481    -  protein_bind   CAP binding site: CAP binding activates transcription in the presence of cAMP. E. coli catabolite activator protein
   5494..5586    -  CDS            lacI (fragment): lac repressor; lacI; The lac repressor binds to the lac operator to inhibit transcription in E. coli. This inhibition can be relieved by adding lactose or isopropyl-β-D-thiogalactopyranoside (IPTG).
   5769..6357    -  rep_origin     ori: high-copy-number ColE1/pMB1/pBR322/pUC origin of replication
   6528..7388    -  CDS            AmpR: β-lactamase; bla; confers resistance to ampicillin, carbenicillin, and related antibiotics
   7389..7493    -  promoter       AmpR promoter: bla
>Addgene plasmid #106251 | pcDNA5/FLAG-HA-DGCR8 | addgene full sequence | sequence record 206276 | Addgene NGS Result
GACGGATCGGGAGATCTCCCGATCCCCTATGGTGCACTCTCAGTACAATCTGCTCTGATGCCGCATAGTT
AAGCCAGTATCTGCTCCCTGCTTGTGTGTTGGAGGTCGCTGAGTAGTGCGCGAGCAAAATTTAAGCTACA
ACAAGGCAAGGCTTGACCGACAATTGCATGAAGAATCTGCTTAGGGTTAGGCGTTTTGCGCTGCTTCGCG
ATGTACGGGCCAGATATACGCGTTGACATTGATTATTGACTAGTTATTAATAGTAATCAATTACGGGGTC
ATTAGTTCATAGCCCATATATGGAGTTCCGCGTTACATAACTTACGGTAAATGGCCCGCCTGGCTGACCG
CCCAACGACCCCCGCCCATTGACGTCAATAATGACGTATGTTCCCATAGTAACGCCAATAGGGACTTTCC
ATTGACGTCAATGGGTGGAGTATTTACGGTAAACTGCCCACTTGGCAGTACATCAAGTGTATCATATGCC
AAGTACGCCCCCTATTGACGTCAATGACGGTAAATGGCCCGCCTGGCATTATGCCCAGTACATGACCTTA
TGGGACTTTCCTACTTGGCAGTACATCTACGTATTAGTCATCGCTATTACCATGGTGATGCGGTTTTGGC
AGTACATCAATGGGCGTGGATAGCGGTTTGACTCACGGGGATTTCCAAGTCTCCACCCCATTGACGTCAA
TGGGAGTTTGTTTTGGCACCAAAATCAACGGGACTTTCCAAAATGTCGTAACAACTCCGCCCCATTGACG
CAAATGGGCGGTAGGCGTGTACGGTGGGAGGTCTATATAAGCAGAGCTCTCTGGCTAACTAGAGAACCCA
CTGCTTACTGGCTTATCGAAATTAATACGACTCACTATAGGGAGACCCAAGCTGGCTAGCGTTTAAACTT
AAGCTTGCCACCATGGACTACAAGGACGACGATGACAAGTACCCTTATGACGTGCCCGATTACGCTTTGA
ACCAGATATCAACAAGTTTGTACAAAAAAGCAGGCTCCACCATGGGAACCAATTCAGTCGACATGGAGAC
AGATGAGAGCCCCTCTCCGCTCCCGTGTGGGCCCGCAGGAGAAGCGGTGATGGAGAGCCGAGCTCGCCCC
TTCCAAGCGCTGCCCCGTGAGCAGTCTCCACCACCTCCCCTGCAAACGTCCAGTGGTGCAGAGGTAATGG
ACGTTGGCTCTGGTGGTGATGGACAGTCCGAACTCCCTGCTGAGGACCCCTTCAACTTCTACGGAGCTTC
TCTTCTCTCCAAAGGATCCTTCTCTAAGGGCCGCCTCCTCATAGACCCGAACTGTAGTGGCCACAGCCCG
CGCACCGCCCGGCACGCACCTGCGGTCCGGAAGTTCTCCCCTGACCTTAAGTTGCTTAAGGATGTAAAGA
TTAGCGTGAGCTTTACCGAGAGCTGCAGGAGTAAGGACAGGAAGGTGCTGTACACAGGAGCAGAGCGCGA
CGTGCGGGCGGAGTGCGGTCTGCTCCTTAGCCCTGTCAGTGGGGACGTGCATGCTTGTCCCTTTGGCGGG
AGTGTTGGTGACGGGGTAGGCATAGGGGGTGAGAGTGCTGATAAGAAGGATGAGGAGAATGAGCTGGATC
AGGAAAAGAGAGTGGAGTATGCAGTGCTCGATGAGTTAGAAGATTTTACTGACAATTTGGAGCTAGATGA
AGAAGGAGCAGGCGGGTTCACGGCTAAAGCAATCGTTCAGAGAGACAGAGTGGATGAAGAGGCCTTGAAT
TTCCCCTACGAGGATGACTTTGACAACGATGTGGATGCTCTGCTGGAAGAAGGCCTTTGTGCCCCCAAAA
AGAGGCGAACAGAGGAAAAATATGGCGGAGACAGCGACCATCCGTCCGATGGAGAGACAAGTGTGCAGCC
GATGATGACCAAGATTAAAACAGTGCTCAAAAGTCGTGGCCGCCCACCTACAGAGCCGCTGCCCGACGGG
TGGATCATGACATTCCATAACTCTGGAGTCCCGGTGTACCTACACAGAGAGTCTCGGGTGGTCACCTGGT
CCAGGCCATACTTCTTGGGAACGGGAAGCATACGGAAACACGACCCTCCTCTGAGTAGCATCCCTTGTCT
GCATTATAAGAAAATGAAGGACAACGAGGAACGGGAGCAAAGCAGTGACCTCACCCCTAGTGGGGATGTG
TCCCCCGTCAAGCCCCTGAGCCGATCTGCAGAGCTGGAGTTTCCCCTGGATGAGCCTGACTCTATGGGTG
CTGACCCGGGGCCCCCGGACGAGAAAGACCCACTAGGGGCTGAGGCAGCCCCTGGGGCCCTGGGGCAGGT
GAAGGCCAAAGTCGAGGTGTGCAAAGATGAATCCGTTGATCTCGAGGAATTTCGAAGCTACCTGGAGAAG
CGTTTTGACTTTGAGCAAGTTACTGTGAAAAAATTCAGGACTTGGGCTGAGCGGCGGCAATTCAATCGGG
AAATGAAGCGGAAGCAGGCGGAGTCCGAGAGGCCCATCTTGCCAGCCAATCAGAAGCTCATTACTTTATC
AGTGCAAGATGCACCCACAAAGAAAGAGTTTGTTATTAACCCCAACGGGAAATCCGAGGTCTGCATCCTG
CACGAGTACATGCAGCGTGTCCTCAAGGTCCGCCCTGTCTATAATTTCTTTGAATGTGAGAACCCAAGTG
AGCCTTTTGGTGCCTCGGTGACCATTGATGGTGTGACTTACGGATCTGGAACTGCAAGCAGCAAAAAACT
TGCGAAGAATAAAGCTGCCCGAGCTACACTGGAAATCCTCATCCCTGACTTTGTTAAACAGACCTCTGAA
GAGAAGCCCAAAGACAGTGAAGAACTCGAGTATTTTAACCACATCAGCATCGAGGACTCGCGGGTCTACG
AGCTGACCAGCAAGGCTGGGCTGTTGTCTCCATATCAGATCCTCCACGAGTGCCTTAAAAGAAACCATGG
GATGGGTGACACGTCTATCAAGTTTGAAGTGGTTCCTGGGAAAAACCAGAAGAGTGAATACGTCATGGCG
TGTGGCAAGCACACAGTGCGCGGGTGGTGTAAGAACAAGAGAGTTGGAAAGCAGTTAGCCTCACAGAAGA
TCCTTCAGCTGCTGCACCCACATGTCAAGAACTGGGGGTCTTTACTGCGCATGTATGGCCGTGAGAGCAG
CAAGATGGTCAAGCAGGAGACATCGGACAAGAGTGTGATTGAGCTGCAGCAGTATGCCAAGAAGAACAAG
CCCAACCTGCACATCCTCAGCAAGCTCCAAGAGGAGATGAAGAGGCTAGCTGAGGAAAGGGAGGAGACTC
GAAAGAAGCCCAAGATGTCCATTGTGGCGTCCGCCCAGCCTGGCGGTGAGCCCCTGTGCACCGTGGACGT
GTGAAAGCTTGGTACCGAGCTCGGATCCACTAGTCCAGTGTGGTGGAATTCTGCAGATATCCAGCACAGT
GGCGGCCGCTCGAGTCTAGAGGGCCCGTTTAAACCCGCTGATCAGCCTCGACTGTGCCTTCTAGTTGCCA
GCCATCTGTTGTTTGCCCCTCCCCCGTGCCTTCCTTGACCCTGGAAGGTGCCACTCCCACTGTCCTTTCC
TAATAAAATGAGGAAATTGCATCGCATTGTCTGAGTAGGTGTCATTCTATTCTGGGGGGTGGGGTGGGGC
AGGACAGCAAGGGGGAGGATTGGGAAGACAATAGCAGGCATGCTGGGGATGCGGTGGGCTCTATGGCTTC
TGAGGCGGAAAGAACCAGCTGGGGCTCTAGGGGGTATCCCC
[124 nt withheld, positions 3752-3875]
C
[91 nt withheld, positions 3877-3967]
AGGGTGATGGTTCACGTACCTAGAAGTTCCTATTCCGAAGTTCCTATTCTCTAGAAAGTATAGGAACTTC
CTTGGCCAAAAAGCCTGAACTCACCGCGACGTCTGTCGAGAAGTTTCTGATCGAAAAGTTCGACAGCGTC
TCCGACCTGATGCAGCTCTCGGAGGGCGAAGAATCTCGTGCTTTCAGCTTCGATGTAGGAGGGCGTGGAT
ATGTCCTGCGGGTAAATAGCTGCGCCGATGGTTTCTACAAAGATCGTTATGTTTATCGGCACTTTGCATC
GGCCGCGCTCCCGATTCCGGAAGTGCTTGACATTGGGGAATTCAGCGAGAGCCTGACCTATTGCATCTCC
CGCCGTGCACAGGGTGTCACGTTGCAAGACCTGCCTGAAACCGAACTGCCCGCTGTTCTGCAGCCGGTCG
CGGAGGCCATGGATGCGATCGCTGCGGCCGATCTTAGCCAGACGAGCGGGTTCGGCCCATTCGGACCGCA
AGGAATCGGTCAATACACTACATGGCGTGATTTCATATGCGCGATTGCTGATCCCCATGTGTATCACTGG
CAAACTGTGATGGACGACACCGTCAGTGCGTCCGTCGCGCAGGCTCTCGATGAGCTGATGCTTTGGGCCG
AGGACTGCCCCGAAGTCCGGCACCTCGTGCACGCGGATTTCGGCTCCAACAATGTCCTGACGGACAATGG
CCGCATAACAGCGGTCATTGACTGGAGCGAGGCGATGTTCGGGGATTCCCAATACGAGGTCGCCAACATC
TTCTTCTGGAGGCCGTGGTTGGCTTGTATGGAGCAGCAGACGCGCTACTTCGAGCGGAGGCATCCGGAGC
TTGCAGGATCGCCGCGGCTCCGGGCGTATATGCTCCGCATTGGTCTTGACCAACTCTATCAGAGCTTGGT
TGACGGCAATTTCGATGATGCAGCTTGGGCGCAGGGTCGATGCGACGCAATCGTCCGATCCGGAGCCGGG
ACTGTCGGGCGTACACAAATCGCCCGCAGAAGCGCGGCCGTCTGGACCGATGGCTGTGTAGAAGTACTCG
CCGATAGTGGAAACCGACGCCCCAGCACTCGTCCGAGGGCAAAGGAATAGCACGTACTACGAGATTTCGA
TTCCACCGCCGCCTTCTATGAAAGGTTGGGCTTCGGAATCGTTTTCCGGGACGCCGGCTGGATGATCCTC
CAGCGCGGGGATCTCATGCTGGAGTTCTTCGCCCACCCCAACTTGTTTATTGCAGCTTATAATGGTTACA
AATAAAGCAATAGCATCACAAATTTCACAAATAAAGCATTTTTTTCACTGCATTCTAGTTGTGGTTTGTC
CAAACTCATCAATGTATCTTATCATGTCTGTATACCGTCGACCTCTAGCTAGAGCTTGGCGTAATCATGG
TCATAGCTGTTTCCTGTGTGAAATTGTTATCCGCTCACAATTCCACACAACATACGAGCCGGAAGCATAA
AGTGTAAAGCCTGGGGTGCCTAATGAGTGAGCTAACTCACATTAATTGCGTTGCGCTCACTGCCCGCTTT
CCAGTCGGGAAACCTGTCGTGCCAGCTGCATTAATGAATCGGCCAACGCGCGGGGAGAGGCGGTTTGCGT
ATTGGGCGCTCTTCCGCTTCCTCGCTCACTGACTCGCTGCGCTCGGTCGTTCGGCTGCGGCGAGCGGTAT
CAGCTCACTCAAAGGCGGTAATACGGTTATCCACAGAATCAGGGGATAACGCAGGAAAGAACATGTGAGC
AAAAGGCCAGCAAAAGGCCAGGAACCGTAAAAAGGCCGCGTTGCTGGCGTTTTTCCATAGGCTCCGCCCC
CCTGACGAGCATCACAAAAATCGACGCTCAAGTCAGAGGTGGCGAAACCCGACAGGACTATAAAGATACC
AGGCGTTTCCCCCTGGAAGCTCCCTCGTGCGCTCTCCTGTTCCGACCCTGCCGCTTACCGGATACCTGTC
CGCCTTTCTCCCTTCGGGAAGCGTGGCGCTTTCTCATAGCTCACGCTGTAGGTATCTCAGTTCGGTGTAG
GTCGTTCGCTCCAAGCTGGGCTGTGTGCACGAACCCCCCGTTCAGCCCGACCGCTGCGCCTTATCCGGTA
ACTATCGTCTTGAGTCCAACCCGGTAAGACACGACTTATCGCCACTGGCAGCAGCCACTGGTAACAGGAT
TAGCAGAGCGAGGTATGTAGGCGGTGCTACAGAGTTCTTGAAGTGGTGGCCTAACTACGGCTACACTAGA
AGAACAGTATTTGGTATCTGCGCTCTGCTGAAGCCAGTTACCTTCGGAAAAAGAGTTGGTAGCTCTTGAT
CCGGCAAACAAACCACCGCTGGTAGCGGTGGTTTTTTTGTTTGCAAGCAGCAGATTACGCGCAGAAAAAA
AGGATCTCAAGAAGATCCTTTGATCTTTTCTACGGGGTCTGACGCTCAGTGGAACGAAAACTCACGTTAA
GGGATTTTGGTCATGAGATTATCAAAAAGGATCTTCACCTAGATCCTTTTAAATTAAAAATGAAGTTTTA
AATCAATCTAAAGTATATATGAGTAAACTTGGTCTGACAGTTACCAATGCTTAATCAGTGAGGCACCTAT
CTCAGCGATCTGTCTATTTCGTTCATCCATAGTTGCCTGACTCCCCGTCGTGTAGATAACTACGATACGG
GAGGGCTTACCATCTGGCCCCAGTGCTGCAATGATACCGCGAGACCCACGCTCACCGGCTCCAGATTTAT
CAGCAATAAACCAGCCAGCCGGAAGGGCCGAGCGCAGAAGTGGTCCTGCAACTTTATCCGCCTCCATCCA
GTCTATTAATTGTTGCCGGGAAGCTAGAGTAAGTAGTTCGCCAGTTAATAGTTTGCGCAACGTTGTTGCC
ATTGCTACAGGCATCGTGGTGTCACGCTCGTCGTTTGGTATGGCTTCATTCAGCTCCGGTTCCCAACGAT
CAAGGCGAGTTACATGATCCCCCATGTTGTGCAAAAAAGCGGTTAGCTCCTTCGGTCCTCCGATCGTTGT
CAGAAGTAAGTTGGCCGCAGTGTTATCACTCATGGTTATGGCAGCACTGCATAATTCTCTTACTGTCATG
CCATCCGTAAGATGCTTTTCTGTGACTGGTGAGTACTCAACCAAGTCATTCTGAGAATAGTGTATGCGGC
GACCGAGTTGCTCTTGCCCGGCGTCAATACGGGATAATACCGCGCCACATAGCAGAACTTTAAAAGTGCT
CATCATTGGAAAACGTTCTTCGGGGCGAAAACTCTCAAGGATCTTACCGCTGTTGAGATCCAGTTCGATG
TAACCCACTCGTGCACCCAACTGATCTTCAGCATCTTTTACTTTCACCAGCGTTTCTGGGTGAGCAAAAA
CAGGAAGGCAAAATGCCGCAAAAAAGGGAATAAGGGCGACACGGAAATGTTGAATACTCATACTCTTCCT
TTTTCAATATTATTGAAGCATTTATCAGGGTTATTGTCTCATGAGCGGATACATATTTGAATGTATTTAG
AAAAATAAACAAATAGGGGTTCCGCGCACATTTCCCCGAAAAGTGCCACCTGACGTC
